Addgene plasmid #57488: mEos4a-Actin-C-18
Purpose: Localization: Actin, Excitation: 505 / 569, Emission: 516 / 581
Depositing lab: Michael Davidson & Loren Looger. Depositing organization: Florida State University, Tallahassee.
Backbone
  Vector backbone: mEos4a-C1
  Backbone size w/o insert (bp): 4750
  Vector type: Mammalian Expression
  Selectable markers: Neomycin (select with G418)
Growth in bacteria
  Bacterial resistance: Kanamycin, 50 μg/mL
  Growth temperature: 37°C
  Growth strain: DH5alpha
  Copy number: High Copy
Gene/Insert
  Gene/Insert name: Actin (alt name: NM_001101.3)
  Species: H. sapiens (human)
  Entrez Gene: ACTB (a.k.a. BKRNS, BNS, BRWS1, CSMH, DDS1, PS1TP5BP1, THC8)
  Promoter: CMV
  Tag / fusion protein: mEos4a (N terminal on backbone)
  Cloning method: Unknown
  Sequencing primers: 5′ CMV-F; 3′ SV40pA-R
Terms and licenses: Academic/Nonprofit Terms; Industry Terms
Depositor comments: . Excitation = 505 / 569; Emission = 516 / 581
How to cite: mEos4a-Actin-C-18 was a gift from Michael Davidson & Loren Looger (Addgene plasmid # 57488 ; http://n2t.net/addgene:57488 ; RRID:Addgene_57488)
