[The description below was written by a language model from this plasmid's Addgene catalogue record and pLannotate feature annotations shown in this document.]
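Description:
mEos4a-Actin-C-18 is a mammalian expression plasmid built on the mEos4a-C1 backbone, a C1-style fluorescent protein fusion vector. It encodes human beta-actin (ACTB) fused to the C-terminus of the photoconvertible fluorescent protein mEos4a. The sequenced record is 5,742 nt. In E. coli the plasmid replicates from a high-copy ColE1/pUC-type origin and is selected with kanamycin. An f1 origin is also present. A single NeoR/KanR (Tn5 aminoglycoside phosphotransferase) cassette serves both hosts. A bacterial bla-type promoter drives it for kanamycin resistance, and the SV40 early promoter drives it for G418 selection of stably transfected mammalian cells, with an HSV TK polyadenylation signal terminating the cassette. The short annotations for RSF ori, large T antigen, ble and bGH poly(A) are fragmentary matches and probably reflect leftover backbone sequence, not functional parts.

The expression cassette consists of the human CMV immediate early enhancer and promoter, the mEos4a coding sequence, a short spacer, the actin open reading frame and an SV40 polyadenylation signal. The "18" in the name probably refers to the length of the linker between the two proteins, which fits the gap between the annotated coding regions, though the record does not say so. The annotation tool matched the insert to bovine ACTB, which reflects the very high conservation of the protein, and the catalogue lists the insert as human.

mEos4a is derived from a Lobophyllia hemprichii protein. Its green form has excitation and emission at 505/516 nm, and after photoconversion the red form has 569/581 nm. The stated purpose is labelling actin. A photoconvertible actin fusion of this kind suits live-cell imaging of the actin cytoskeleton, optical highlighting and tracking experiments, and single-molecule localization microscopy.
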