Features (pLannotate 1.2.2; 15 found; start..end, strand, type, name):
      1..51      +  rep_origin     RSF ori (fragment): Plasmids containing the RSF 1030 origin of replication can be propagated in E. coli cells that contain additional plasmids with compatible origins.
    119..422     +  enhancer       CMV enhancer: human cytomegalovirus immediate early enhancer
    423..626     +  promoter       CMV promoter: human cytomegalovirus (CMV) immediate early promoter
    671..1351    +  CDS            mEos4a: mEos4a is a photoconvertible red fluorescent protein published in 2015, derived from Lobophyllia hemprichii. It has moderate acid sensitivity.
   1406..2527    +  CDS            ACTB: ACTB_BOVIN - Experimental evidence at protein level: Swiss-Prot protein existence level 1. Actin is a highly conserved protein that polymerizes to produce filaments that form cross-linked networks in the cytoplasm of cells. Actin exists in both monomeric (G-actin) and polymeric (F-actin) forms, both forms playing key functions, such as cell motility and contraction. In addition to their role in the cytoplasmic cytoskeleton, G- and F-actin also localize in the nucleus, and regulate gene transcription and motility and repair of damaged DNA. From Bos taurus (Bovine).
   2553..2637    +  CDS            large T antigen (fragment): large T antigen from SV40 (simian virus 40)
   2660..2781    +  polyA_signal   SV40 poly(A) signal: SV40 polyadenylation signal
   2815..3243    -  rep_origin     f1 ori (sequence partly withheld): f1 bacteriophage origin of replication; arrow indicates direction of (+) strand synthesis
   3270..3374    +  promoter       AmpR promoter: bla
   3443..3653    +  promoter       SV40 promoter: SV40 early promoter
   3696..4490    +  CDS            NeoR/KanR: aminoglycoside phosphotransferase from Tn5; aph(3')-II (or nptII); confers resistance to neomycin, kanamycin, and G418 (Geneticin®)
   4511..4663    +  CDS            ble (fragment): BLE_KLEPN - Experimental evidence at protein level: Swiss-Prot protein existence level 1. Binding protein with a strong affinity to the bleomycin family of antibiotics. Binds to CL990; an antimitotic-antibiotic compound. From Klebsiella pneumoniae.
   4722..4769    +  polyA_signal   HSV TK poly(A) signal: herpes simplex virus thymidine kinase polyadenylation signal (Cole and Stacy, 1985)
   4860..4876    -  polyA_signal   bGH poly(A) signal (fragment): bovine growth hormone polyadenylation signal
   5098..5686    +  rep_origin     ori: high-copy-number ColE1/pMB1/pBR322/pUC origin of replication
>Addgene plasmid #57488 | mEos4a-Actin-C-18 | addgene full sequence | sequence record 210762 | Addgene NGS Result
CATGTTCTTTCCTGCGTTATCCCCTGATTCTGTGGATAACCGTATTACCGCCATGCATTAGTTATTAATA
GTAATCAATTACGGGGTCATTAGTTCATAGCCCATATATGGAGTTCCGCGTTACATAACTTACGGTAAAT
GGCCCGCCTGGCTGACCGCCCAACGACCCCCGCCCATTGACGTCAATAATGACGTATGTTCCCATAGTAA
CGCCAATAGGGACTTTCCATTGACGTCAATGGGTGGAGTATTTACGGTAAACTGCCCACTTGGCAGTACA
TCAAGTGTATCATATGCCAAGTACGCCCCCTATTGACGTCAATGACGGTAAATGGCCCGCCTGGCATTAT
GCCCAGTACATGACCTTATGGGACTTTCCTACTTGGCAGTACATCTACGTATTAGTCATCGCTATTACCA
TGGTGATGCGGTTTTGGCAGTACATCAATGGGCGTGGATAGCGGTTTGACTCACGGGGATTTCCAAGTCT
CCACCCCATTGACGTCAATGGGAGTTTGTTTTGGCACCAAAATCAACGGGACTTTCCAAAATGTCGTAAC
AACTCCGCCCCATTGACGCAAATGGGCGGTAGGCGTGTACGGTGGGAGGTCTATATAAGCAGAGCTGGTT
TAGTGAACCGTCAGATCCGCTAGCGCTACCGGTCGCCACCATGGTGAGTGCGATTAAGCCAGACATGAGG
ATCAAACTCCGTATGGAAGGCAACGTAAACGGGCACCACTTTGTGATCGACGGAGATGGTACAGGCAAGC
CTTATGAGGGAAAACAGACCATGGATCTTGAAGTCAAAGAGGGCGGACCTCTGCCTTTTGCCTTTGATAT
CCTGACCACTGCATTCCATTACGGCAACAGGGTATTCGTTAAATATCCAGACAACATACAAGACTATTTT
AAGCAGTCGTTTCCTAAGGGGTATTCGTGGGAACGAAGCTTGACTTTCGAAGACGGGGGCATTTGCTATG
CCAGAAACGACATAACAATGGAAGGGGACACTTTCTATAATAAAGTTCGATTTTATGGTACCAACTTTCC
CGCCAATGGTCCAGTTATGCAGAAGAAGACGCTGAAATGGGAGCCCTCCACTGAGAAAATGTATGTGCGT
GATGGAGTGCTGACGGGTGATATTCATATGGCTTTGTTGCTTGAAGGAAATGCCCATTACCGATGTGACT
TCAGAACTACTTACAAAGCTAAGGAGAAGGGTGTCAAGTTACCAGGCTACCACTTTGTGGACCACGCCAT
TGAGATTTTAAGCCATGACAAAGATTACAACAAGGTTAAGCTGTATGAGCATGCTGTTGCTCATTCTGGA
TTGCCTGACAATGCCAGACGATCCGGACTCAGATCTGGCAGCGGTGGAGGCAGCGCATCCGGCGGAAGCG
GAAGCGATGATGATATCGCCGCGCTCGTCGTCGACAACGGCTCCGGCATGTGCAAGGCCGGCTTCGCGGG
CGACGATGCCCCCCGGGCCGTCTTCCCCTCCATCGTGGGGCGCCCCAGGCACCAGGGCGTGATGGTGGGC
ATGGGTCAGAAGGATTCCTATGTGGGCGACGAGGCCCAGAGCAAGAGAGGCATCCTCACCCTGAAGTACC
CCATCGAGCACGGCATCGTCACCAACTGGGACGACATGGAGAAAATCTGGCACCACACCTTCTACAATGA
GCTGCGTGTGGCTCCCGAGGAGCACCCCGTGCTGCTGACCGAGGCCCCCCTGAACCCCAAGGCCAACCGC
GAGAAGATGACCCAGATCATGTTTGAGACCTTCAACACCCCAGCCATGTACGTTGCTATCCAGGCTGTGC
TATCCCTGTACGCCTCTGGCCGTACCACTGGCATCGTGATGGACTCCGGTGACGGGGTCACCCACACTGT
GCCCATCTACGAGGGGTATGCCCTCCCCCATGCCATCCTGCGTCTGGACCTGGCTGGCCGGGACCTGACT
GACTACCTCATGAAGATCCTCACCGAGCGCGGCTACAGCTTCACCACCACGGCCGAGCGGGAAATCGTGC
GTGACATTAAGGAGAAGCTGTGCTACGTCGCCCTGGACTTCGAGCAAGAGATGGCCACGGCTGCTTCCAG
CTCCTCCCTGGAGAAGAGCTACGAGCTGCCTGACGGCCAGGTCATCACCATTGGCAATGAGCGGTTCCGC
TGCCCTGAGGCACTCTTCCAGCCTTCCTTCCTGGGCATGGAGTCCTGTGGCATCCACGAAACTACCTTCA
ACTCCATCATGAAGTGTGACGTGGACATCCGCAAAGACCTGTACGCCAACACAGTGCTGTCTGGCGGCAC
CACCATGTACCCTGGCATTGCCGACAGGATGCAGAAGGAGATCACTGCCCTGGCACCCAGCACAATGAAG
ATCAAGATCATTGCTCCTCCTGAGCGCAAGTACTCCGTGTGGATCGGCGGCTCCATCCTGGCCTCGCTGT
CCACCTTCCAGCAGATGTGGATCAGCAAGCAGGAGTATGACGAGTCCGGCCCCTCCATCGTCCACCGCAA
ATGCTTCTAGGGATCCACCGGATCTAGATAACTGATCATAATCAGCCATACCACATTTGTAGAGGTTTTA
CTTGCTTTAAAAAACCTCCCACACCTCCCCCTGAACCTGAAACATAAAATGAATGCAATTGTTGTTGTTA
ACTTGTTTATTGCAGCTTATAATGGTTACAAATAAAGCAATAGCATCACAAATTTCACAAATAAAGCATT
TTTTTCACTGCATTCTAGTTGTGGTTTGTCCAAACTCATCAATGTATCTTAAGGCGTAAATTGTAAGCGT
TAATATTTTGTTAAAATTCGCGTTAAATTTTTGTTAAATCAGCTCATTTTTTAACCAATAGGCCGAAATC
GGCAAAATCCCTTATAAATCAAAAGAATAGACCGAGATAGGGT
[37 nt withheld, positions 2914-2950]
AAAGAACGTGGACTCCAACGTCAAAGG
[49 nt withheld, positions 2978-3026]
T
[91 nt withheld, positions 3028-3118]
G
[124 nt withheld, positions 3120-3243]
CAGGTGGCACTTTTCGGGGAAATGTGCGCGGAACCCCTATTTGTTTATTTTTCTAAATACATTCAAATAT
GTATCCGCTCATGAGACAATAACCCTGATAAATGCTTCAATAATATTGAAAAAGGAAGAGTCCTGAGGCG
GAAAGAACCAGCTGTGGAATGTGTGTCAGTTAGGGTGTGGAAAGTCCCCAGGCTCCCCAGCAGGCAGAAG
TATGCAAAGCATGCATCTCAATTAGTCAGCAACCATAGTCCCGCCCCTAACTCCGCCCATCCCGCCCCTA
ACTCCGCCCAGTTCCGCCCATTCTCCGCCCCATGGCTGACTAATTTTTTTTATTTATGCAGAGGCCGAGG
CCGCCTCGGCCTCTGAGCTATTCCAGAAGTAGTGAGGAGGCTTTTTTGGAGGCCTAGGCTTTTGCAAAGA
TCGATCAAGAGACAGGATGAGGATCGTTTCGCATGATTGAACAAGATGGATTGCACGCAGGTTCTCCGGC
CGCTTGGGTGGAGAGGCTATTCGGCTATGACTGGGCACAACAGACAATCGGCTGCTCTGATGCCGCCGTG
TTCCGGCTGTCAGCGCAGGGGCGCCCGGTTCTTTTTGTCAAGACCGACCTGTCCGGTGCCCTGAATGAAC
TGCAAGACGAGGCAGCGCGGCTATCGTGGCTGGCCACGACGGGCGTTCCTTGCGCAGCTGTGCTCGACGT
TGTCACTGAAGCGGGAAGGGACTGGCTGCTATTGGGCGAAGTGCCGGGGCAGGATCTCCTGTCATCTCAC
CTTGCTCCTGCCGAGAAAGTATCCATCATGGCTGATGCAATGCGGCGGCTGCATACGCTTGATCCGGCTA
CCTGCCCATTCGACCACCAAGCGAAACATCGCATCGAGCGAGCACGTACTCGGATGGAAGCCGGTCTTGT
CGATCAGGATGATCTGGACGAAGAGCATCAGGGGCTCGCGCCAGCCGAACTGTTCGCCAGGCTCAAGGCG
AGCATGCCCGACGGCGAGGATCTCGTCGTGACCCATGGCGATGCCTGCTTGCCGAATATCATGGTGGAAA
ATGGCCGCTTTTCTGGATTCATCGACTGTGGCCGGCTGGGTGTGGCGGACCGCTATCAGGACATAGCGTT
GGCTACCCGTGATATTGCTGAAGAGCTTGGCGGCGAATGGGCTGACCGCTTCCTCGTGCTTTACGGTATC
GCCGCTCCCGATTCGCAGCGCATCGCCTTCTATCGCCTTCTTGACGAGTTCTTCTGAGCGGGACTCTGGG
GTTCGAAATGACCGACCAAGCGACGCCCAACCTGCCATCACGAGATTTCGATTCCACCGCCGCCTTCTAT
GAAAGGTTGGGCTTCGGAATCGTTTTCCGGGACGCCGGCTGGATGATCCTCCAGCGCGGGGATCTCATGC
TGGAGTTCTTCGCCCACCCTAGGGGGAGGCTAACTGAAACACGGAAGGAGACAATACCGGAAGGAACCCG
CGCTATGACGGCAATAAAAAGACAGAATAAAACGCACGGTGTTGGGTCGTTTGTTCATAAACGCGGGGTT
CGGTCCCAGGGCTGGCACTCTGTCGATACCCCACCGAGACCCCATTGGGGCCAATACGCCCGCGTTTCTT
CCTTTTCCCCACCCCACCCCCCAAGTTCGGGTGAAGGCCCAGGGCTCGCAGCCAACGTCGGGGCGGCAGG
CCCTGCCATAGCCTCAGGTTACTCATATATACTTTAGATTGATTTAAAACTTCATTTTTAATTTAAAAGG
ATCTAGGTGAAGATCCTTTTTGATAATCTCATGACCAAAATCCCTTAACGTGAGTTTTCGTTCCACTGAG
CGTCAGACCCCGTAGAAAAGATCAAAGGATCTTCTTGAGATCCTTTTTTTCTGCGCGTAATCTGCTGCTT
GCAAACAAAAAAACCACCGCTACCAGCGGTGGTTTGTTTGCCGGATCAAGAGCTACCAACTCTTTTTCCG
AAGGTAACTGGCTTCAGCAGAGCGCAGATACCAAATACTGTTCTTCTAGTGTAGCCGTAGTTAGGCCACC
ACTTCAAGAACTCTGTAGCACCGCCTACATACCTCGCTCTGCTAATCCTGTTACCAGTGGCTGCTGCCAG
TGGCGATAAGTCGTGTCTTACCGGGTTGGACTCAAGACGATAGTTACCGGATAAGGCGCAGCGGTCGGGC
TGAACGGGGGGTTCGTGCACACAGCCCAGCTTGGAGCGAACGACCTACACCGAACTGAGATACCTACAGC
GTGAGCTATGAGAAAGCGCCACGCTTCCCGAAGGGAGAAAGGCGGACAGGTATCCGGTAAGCGGCAGGGT
CGGAACAGGAGAGCGCACGAGGGAGCTTCCAGGGGGAAACGCCTGGTATCTTTATAGTCCTGTCGGGTTT
CGCCACCTCTGACTTGAGCGTCGATTTTTGTGATGCTCGTCAGGGGGGCGGAGCCTATGGAAAAACGCCA
GCAACGCGGCCTTTTTACGGTTCCTGGCCTTTTGCTGGCCTTTTGCTCA
